>Addgene plasmid #104445 | Clim Tub MCH (CTM) | addgene full sequence | sequence record 200865 | Addgene NGS Result
ACACCGAACTGAGATACCTACAGCGTGAGCTATGAGAAAGCGCCACGCTTCCCGAAGGGAGAAAGGCGGA
CAGGTATCCGGTAAGCGGCAGGGTCGGAACAGGAGAGCGCACGAGGGAGCTTCCAGGGGGAAACGCCTGG
TATCTTTATAGTCCTGTCGGGTTTCGCCACCTCTGACTTGAGCGTCGATTTTTGTGATGCTCGTCAGGGG
GGCGGAGCCTATGGAAAAACGCCAGCAACGCGGCCTTTTTACGGTTCCTGGCCTTTTGCTGGCCTTTTGC
TCACATGTTCTTTCCTGCGTTATCCCCTGATTCTGTGGATAACCGTATTACCGCCTTTGAGTGAGCTGAT
ACCGCTCGCCGCAGCCGAACGACCGAGCGCAGCGAGTCAGTGAGCGAGGAAGCGGAAGAGCGCCCAATAC
GCAAACCGCCTCTCCCCGCGCGTTGGCCGATTCATTAATGCAGCTGGCACGACAGGTTTCCCGACTGGAA
AGCGGGCAGTGAGCGCAACGCAATTAATGTGAGTTAGCTCACTCATTAGGCACCCCAGGCTTTACACTTT
ATGCTTCCGGCTCGTATGTTGTGTGGAATTGTGAGCGGATAACAATTTCACACAGGAAACAGCTATGACC
ATGATTACGCCAAGCTTATCGGTGGGACTGTGAGAACTGCTACCTGCCTGTGCAGAGGAGAGCACACTAC
ATTCACCATTGAAAATATGGCCCACTGAACTGATCAAGCCAAGTGAAGACTGCGCGCCTGTGTTCTGATT
CTTCCCATGGTACAAGTACTGAAACTTTGGAAGCGCCAGAGAATTCACAGACGCACAGAAGACAGCGCAT
GGTGGAGGCTGTGTGTGTTCACCGAGGTGTCCTCTGCGGAAGGTGCCGTTCATTATGTATTCGGAGTAAA
GCACAACCTCTTCAATGCTGCTCCCTTCCTTCGCTTGTTTCTTGGATAGTTATCGTCTGTCAGAATCTTT
CGGTACATTCAGTATAGAGTTCGCGATCGGTAGCAACAGTCGGACGGACCCTGTCAGGACGGTGTATTCG
GTGGCCTACTTTTCTTTTGTTGCATAGCTGTTCCTGACGCGATGCGCCAAGCGCCGTCATATTGTGCTGT
GTGCCCCTATGTGGAGCAGGCATAGAGCTCTTGCCAAATGTTGGGAAGAGCTGTTGGAGAAGCGACAGAG
CAGTGCCAAGACGACGAACGAGGTGTGCGAGCTGTAGTGCTAGTGCTTCCTAGGTTCTGGTTTTACTGAC
ACCTATTTGAAGGAATAATTTCTGCTCACACACAGTTTTGTAACCGCTCACTATTGTGTTACAGCTCATC
ATAAGCTACTATAACACATCTTTGCGGCTTTAAGCTAGTGTATTCATCTAATTTACAATCATGCGCGAGT
GTATCTCTATTCCCGGGACTAGTGATATCATGGTGAGCAAGGGCGAGGAGGACAACATGGCCATCATCAA
GGAGTTCATGCGCTTCAAGGTGCACATGGAGGGCTCCGTGAACGGCCACGAGTTCGAGATCGAGGGCGAG
GGCGAGGGCCGCCCCTACGAGGGCACCCAGACCGCCAAGCTGAAGGTGACCAAGGGCGGCCCCCTGCCCT
TCGCCTGGGACATCCTGTCCCCTCAGTTCATGTACGGCTCCAAGGCCTACGTGAAGCACCCCGCCGACAT
CCCCGACTACTTGAAGCTGTCCTTCCCCGAGGGCTTCAAGTGGGAGCGCGTGATGAACTTCGAGGACGGC
GGCGTGGTGACCGTGACCCAGGACTCCTCCCTGCAGGACGGCGAGTTCATCTACAAGGTGAAGCTGCGCG
GCACCAACTTCCCCTCCGACGGCCCCGTAATGCAGAAGAAGACCATGGGCTGGGAGGCCTCCTCCGAGCG
GATGTACCCCGAGGACGGCGCCCTGAAGGGCGAGATCAAGCAGAGGCTGAAGCTGAAGGACGGCGGCCAC
TACGACGCCGAGGTCAAGACCACCTACAAGGCCAAGAAGCCCGTGCAGCTGCCCGGCGCCTACAACGTCA
ACATCAAGCTGGACATCACCTCCCACAACGAGGACTACACCATCGTGGAACAGTACGAGCGCGCCGAGGG
CCGCCACTCCACCGGCGGCATGGACGAGCTGTACAAGTAAATTTTGTGTTTGCCAAGACACATTTGTTTA
TTTCAATCATTTCTAAGACCAAAAAGGGATTTCATGATTTTTGTTGCTTGCATTGAAGTTTTTTTTGGTT
GTCATTTTTTTTGCGTTGGTTATGAGCGCAATATATTCCATTATGGCAAGAAACACGACGAGTTGTTTTT
ACAGTGGAGGGATGAGCAAGGAATGGGGAAATGGAGAACAAGTGGAATGAAATGGTTTGACTTTGTGCGG
CGAAAGTGTTGCCATTTTCAATCATGCTGCGCCTGGCACCTAGATGCGTGTGATTGCTCATTGCTAGTGC
TGTTCTCACCGCGGTCATCCATCACACTGGCGGCCGCTCGAGCATGCATCTAGAGGGCCCAATTCGCCCT
ATAGTGAGTCGTATTACAATTCACTGGCCGTCGTTTTACAACGTCGTGACTGGGAAAACCCTGGCGTTAC
CCAACTTAATCGCCTTGCAGCACATCCCCCTTTCGCCAGCTGGCGTAATAGCGAAGAGGCCCGCACCGAT
CGCCCTTCCCAACAGTTGCGCAGCCTGAATGGCGAATGG
[124 nt withheld, positions 2700-2823]
C
[91 nt withheld, positions 2825-2915]
A
[49 nt withheld, positions 2917-2965]
CCTTTGACGTTGGAGTCCACGTTCTTT
[37 nt withheld, positions 2993-3029]
ACCCTATCTCGGTCTATTCTTTTGATTTATAAGGGATTTTGCCGATTTCGGCCTATTGGTTAAAAAATGA
GCTGATTTAACAAAAATTTAACGCGAATTTTAACAAAATTCAGGGCGCAAGGGCTGCTAAAGGAAGCGGA
ACACGTAGAAAGCCAGTCCGCAGAAACGGTGCTGACCCCGGATGAATGTCAGCTACTGGGCTATCTGGAC
AAGGGAAAACGCAAGCGCAAAGAGAAAGCAGGTAGCTTGCAGTGGGCTTACATGGCGATAGCTAGACTGG
GCGGTTTTATGGACAGCAAGCGAACCGGAATTGCCAGCTGGGGCGCCCTCTGGTAAGGTTGGGAAGCCCT
GCAAAGTAAACTGGATGGCTTTCTTGCCGCCAAGGATCTGATGGCGCAGGGGATCAAGATCTGATCAAGA
GACAGGATGAGGATCGTTTCGCATGATTGAACAAGATGGATTGCACGCAGGTTCTCCGGCCGCTTGGGTG
GAGAGGCTATTCGGCTATGACTGGGCACAACAGACAATCGGCTGCTCTGATGCCGCCGTGTTCCGGCTGT
CAGCGCAGGGGCGCCCGGTTCTTTTTGTCAAGACCGACCTGTCCGGTGCCCTGAATGAACTGCAGGACGA
GGCAGCGCGGCTATCGTGGCTGGCCACGACGGGCGTTCCTTGCGCAGCTGTGCTCGACGTTGTCACTGAA
GCGGGAAGGGACTGGCTGCTATTGGGCGAAGTGCCGGGGCAGGATCTCCTGTCATCCCACCTTGCTCCTG
CCGAGAAAGTATCCATCATGGCTGATGCAATGCGGCGGCTGCATACGCTTGATCCGGCTACCTGCCCATT
CGACCACCAAGCGAAACATCGCATCGAGCGAGCACGTACTCGGATGGAAGCCGGTCTTGTCGATCAGGAT
GATCTGGACGAAGAGCATCAGGGGCTCGCGCCAGCCGAACTGTTCGCCAGGCTCAAGGCGCGCATGCCCG
ACGGCGAGGATCTCGTCGTGACCCATGGCGATGCCTGCTTGCCGAATATCATGGTGGAAAATGGCCGCTT
TTCTGGATTCATCGACTGTGGCCGGCTGGGTGTGGCGGACCGCTATCAGGACATAGCGTTGGCTACCCGT
GATATTGCTGAAGAGCTTGGCGGCGAATGGGCTGACCGCTTCCTCGTGCTTTACGGTATCGCCGCTCCCG
ATTCGCAGCGCATCGCCTTCTATCGCCTTCTTGACGAGTTCTTCTGAATTGAAAAAGGAAGAGTATGAGT
ATTCAACATTTCCGTGTCGCCCTTATTCCCTTTTTTGCGGCATTTTGCCTTCCTGTTTTTGCTCACCCAG
AAACGCTGGTGAAAGTAAAAGATGCTGAAGATCAGTTGGGTGCACGAGTGGGTTACATCGAACTGGATCT
CAACAGCGGTAAGATCCTTGAGAGTTTTCGCCCCGAAGAACGTTTTCCAATGATGAGCACTTTTAAAGTT
CTGCTATGTGGCGCGGTATTATCCCGTATTGACGCCGGGCAAGAGCAACTCGGTCGCCGCATACACTATT
CTCAGAATGACTTGGTTGAGTACTCACCAGTCACAGAAAAGCATCTTACGGATGGCATGACAGTAAGAGA
ATTATGCAGTGCTGCCATAACCATGAGTGATAACACTGCGGCCAACTTACTTCTGACAACGATCGGAGGA
CCGAAGGAGCTAACCGCTTTTTTGCACAACATGGGGGATCATGTAACTCGCCTTGATCGTTGGGAACCGG
AGCTGAATGAAGCCATACCAAACGACGAGCGTGACACCACGATGCCTGTAGCAATGGCAACAACGTTGCG
CAAACTATTAACTGGCGAACTACTTACTCTAGCTTCCCGGCAACAATTAATAGACTGGATGGAGGCGGAT
AAAGTTGCAGGACCACTTCTGCGCTCGGCCCTTCCGGCTGGCTGGTTTATTGCTGATAAATCTGGAGCCG
GTGAGCGTGGGTCTCGCGGTATCATTGCAGCACTGGGGCCAGATGGTAAGCCCTCCCGTATCGTAGTTAT
CTACACGACGGGGAGTCAGGCAACTATGGATGAACGAAATAGACAGATCGCTGAGATAGGTGCCTCACTG
ATTAAGCATTGGTAACTGTCAGACCAAGTTTACTCATATATACTTTAGATTGATTTAAAACTTCATTTTT
AATTTAAAAGGATCTAGGTGAAGATCCTTTTTGATAATCTCATGACCAAAATCCCTTAACGTGAGTTTTC
GTTCCACTGAGCGTCAGACCCCGTAGAAAAGATCAAAGGATCTTCTTGAGATCCTTTTTTTCTGCGCGTA
ATCTGCTGCTTGCAAACAAAAAAACCACCGCTACCAGCGGTGGTTTGTTTGCCGGATCAAGAGCTACCAA
CTCTTTTTCCGAAGGTAACTGGCTTCAGCAGAGCGCAGATACCAAATACTGTTCTTCTAGTGTAGCCGTA
GTTAGGCCACCACTTCAAGAACTCTGTAGCACCGCCTACATACCTCGCTCTGCTAATCCTGTTACCAGTG
GCTGCTGCCAGTGGCGATAAGTCGTGTCTTACCGGGTTGGACTCAAGACGATAGTTACCGGATAAGGCGC
AGCGGTCGGGCTGAACGGGGGGTTCGTGCACACAGCCCAGCTTGGAGCGAACGACCT
Features (pLannotate 1.2.2; 13 found; start..end, strand, type, name):
    410..502     +  CDS            lacI (fragment): lac repressor; lacI; The lac repressor binds to the lac operator to inhibit transcription in E. coli. This inhibition can be relieved by adding lactose or isopropyl-β-D-thiogalactopyranoside (IPTG).
    515..536     +  protein_bind   CAP binding site: CAP binding activates transcription in the presence of cAMP. E. coli catabolite activator protein
    551..581     +  promoter       lac promoter: promoter for the E. coli lac operon
    589..605     +  protein_bind   lac operator: The lac repressor binds to the lac operator to inhibit transcription in E. coli. This inhibition can be relieved by adding lactose or isopropyl-β-D-thiogalactopyranoside (IPTG). lac repressor encoded by lacI
   1430..2137    +  CDS            mCherry: mCherry is a basic (constitutively fluorescent) red fluorescent protein published in 2004, derived from Discosoma sp.. It is reported to be a very rapidly-maturing monomer with low acid sensitivity.
   2518..2536    -  promoter       T7 promoter: promoter for bacteriophage T7 RNA polymerase
   2539..2696    +  CDS            lacZα (fragment): LacZα fragment of β-galactosidase; lacZ fragment
   2700..3128    +  rep_origin     f1 ori (sequence partly withheld): f1 bacteriophage origin of replication; arrow indicates direction of (+) strand synthesis
   3141..3440    +  CDS            tnpA (fragment): TN5P_ECOLX - Also known as tnp. Experimental evidence at protein level: Swiss-Prot protein existence level 1. Mediates transposition of transposon Tn5 by a 'cut and paste' mechanism. First, the monomeric transposase binds the 19 bp inverted DNA repeats flanking the transposon. Then, dimerization of the DNA- bound transposase creates a synaptic DNA complex. After nicking of the first DNA strand, excision of the transposon proceeds through a series of intermediates. The transposase then mediates the insertion of the transposon at a new site by strand transfer. The activity of the wild- type tran
   3472..4263    +  CDS            neo: KKA2_KLEPN - Also known as kan, nptII. Experimental evidence at protein level: Swiss-Prot protein existence level 1. Resistance to kanamycin, neomycin, paromomycin, ribostamycin, butirosin and gentamicin B. From Klebsiella pneumoniae.
   4267..4283    +  promoter       AmpR promoter (fragment): bla
   4284..5144    +  CDS            AmpR: β-lactamase; bla; confers resistance to ampicillin, carbenicillin, and related antibiotics
   5315..227     +  rep_origin     ori (across the origin): high-copy-number ColE1/pMB1/pBR322/pUC origin of replication
