[The description below was written by a language model from this plasmid's Addgene catalogue record and pLannotate feature annotations shown in this document.]
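Description:
Clim Tub MCH (CTM) is a reporter plasmid for expressing the red fluorescent protein mCherry in Corallochytrium limacisporum, a single-celled eukaryote of the Corallochytrea. It is built on the pCR2.1 cloning backbone and has a total size of roughly 5.7 kb. In E. coli it replicates from a high-copy ColE1/pUC-type origin and is selected with ampicillin through the β-lactamase (AmpR) gene. The backbone also carries a neo/nptII kanamycin-resistance gene, preceded by a residual Tn5 transposase fragment, and an f1 origin that permits single-stranded DNA production. The record does not describe any marker for selection in Corallochytrium itself.

The payload is an mCherry coding sequence of about 700 bp, which the catalogue entry says is driven by a tubulin promoter. That promoter is not annotated in the feature table, and its species origin is not stated. It presumably lies in the unannotated stretch of about 800 bp between the lac operator and the start of mCherry, and a further unannotated region of a few hundred base pairs follows the reporter, though no terminator is recorded. The cassette sits in the pCR2.1 cloning region, flanked by the usual lac promoter/operator and CAP site on one side and the T7 promoter and interrupted lacZα fragment on the other; these are backbone remnants rather than functional parts of the eukaryotic expression unit.

The plasmid is intended for transfecting C. limacisporum so that the cells can be visualised by fluorescence microscopy, which makes it useful for developing and monitoring transfection in this organism.
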