Addgene plasmid #104445: Clim Tub MCH (CTM)
Purpose: Expresses mCherry under tubulin promoter. It can be used to transfect Corallochytrium limacisporum (Corallochytrea) cells and visualize them by fluorescent microscope.
Depositing lab: Elena Casacuberta & Inaki Ruiz-Trillo. Depositing organization: Agencia Estatal Consejo Superior de Investigaciones Científicas, M.P.
Backbone
  Vector backbone: pCR2.1
  Backbone manufacturer: ThermoFisher
  Backbone size w/o insert (bp): 4900
  Total vector size (bp): 5678
  Vector type: Expression in Corallochytrium (single-celled eukaryote)
Growth in bacteria
  Bacterial resistance: Ampicillin, 100 μg/mL
  Growth temperature: 37°C
  Growth strain: DH5alpha
  Copy number: Unknown
Gene/Insert
  Gene/Insert name: mCherry
  Insert size (bp): 700
  Promoter: tubulin promoter
  Cloning method: Unknown
  Sequencing primers: 5′ M13R CAGGAAACAGCTATGAC
Terms and licenses: Academic/Nonprofit Terms; Industry Terms: Not Available to Industry
Depositor comments: Please visit https://www.biorxiv.org/content/10.1101/2020.11.12.379420v1 for bioRxiv preprint.
How to cite: Clim Tub MCH (CTM) was a gift from Elena Casacuberta & Inaki Ruiz-Trillo (Addgene plasmid # 104445 ; http://n2t.net/addgene:104445 ; RRID:Addgene_104445)
