>Addgene plasmid #104445 | Clim Tub MCH (CTM) | depositor partial sequence | sequence record 201753 | Clim tubulin promoter
TATCGGTGGGACTGTGAGAACTGCTACCTGCCTGTGCAGAGGAGAGCACACTACATTCACCATTGAAAAT
ATGGCCCACTGAACTGATCAAGCCAAGTGAAGACTGCGCGCCTGTGTTCTGATTCTTCCCATGGTACAAG
TACTGAAACTTTGGAAGCGCCAGAGAATTCACAGACGCACAGAAGACAGCGCATGGTGGAGGCTGTGTGT
GTTCACCGAGGTGTCCTCTGCGGAAGGTGCCGTTCATTATGTATTCGGAGTAAAGCACAACCTCTTCAAT
GCTGCTCCCTTCCTTCGCTTGTTTCTTGGATAGTTATCGTCTGTCAGAATCTTTCGGTACATTCAGTATA
GAGTTCGCGATCGGTAGCAACAGTCGGACGGACCCTGTCAGGACGGTGTATTCGGTGGCCTACTTTTCTT
TTGTTGCATAGCTGTTCCTGACGCGATGCGCCAAGCGCCGTCATATTGTGCTGTGTGCCCCTATGTGGAG
CAGGCATAGAGCTCTTGCCAAATGTTGGGAAGAGCTGTTGGAGAAGCGACAGAGCAGTGCCAAGACGACG
AACGAGGTGTGCGAGCTGTAGTGCTAGTGCTTCCTAGGTTCTGGTTTTACTGACACCTATTTGAAGGAAT
AATTTCTGCTCACACACAGTTTTGTAACCGCTCACTATTGTGTTACAGCTCATCATAAGCTACTATAACA
CATCTTTGCGGCTTTAAGCTAGTGTATTCATCTAATTTACAATCATGCGCGAGTGTATCTCTATT
